>Addgene plasmid #37222 | pUC19-HHtRNA | depositor partial sequence | sequence record 48022 | pUC19-HHtRNA sequence 560 bps
TGCGGGCCTCTTCGCTATTACGCCAGCTGGCGAAAGGGGGATGTGCTGCAAGGCGATTAAGTTGGGTAAC
GCCAGGGTTTTCCCAGTCACGACGTTGTAAAACGACGGCCAGTGAATTCGAGCTCGGTACCCCCAATTAA
GCTTCCTGGTAGCGCCGCTCGGTTTCGATCCGAGGACATCAGGGTTATGAGCCCTGCGCGCTTCCACTGC
GCCACGGCGCTGACGGTACCGGGTACCGTTTCGTCCTCACGGACTCATCAGAGCGCCTATAGTGAGTCGT
ATTAAGGGGGATCCTCTAGAGTCGACCTGCAGGCATGCAAGCTTGGCGTAATCATGGTCATAGCTGTTTC
CTGTGTGAAATTGTTATCCGCTCACAATTCCACACAACATACGAGCCGGAAGCATAAAGTGTAAAGCCTG
GGGTGCCTAATGAGTGAGCTAACTCACATTAATTGCGTTGCGCTCACTGCCCGCTTTCCAGTCGGGAAAC
CTGTCGTGCCAGCTGCATTAATGAATCGGCCAACGCGCGGGGAGAGGCGGTTTGCGTATTGGGCGCTCTT
