>Addgene plasmid #37222 | pUC19-HHtRNA | addgene partial sequence | sequence record 48024 | m13pUC-Fwd 5'-CCCAGTCACGACGTTGTAAAACG-3'
CATTAGCTTCCTGGTAGCGCCGCTCGGTTTCGATCCGAGGACATCAGGGTTATGAGCCCTGCGCGCTTCC
ACTGCGCCACGGCGCTGACGGTACCGGGTACCGTTTCGTCCTCACGGACTCATCAGAGCGTCTCCCTATA
GTGAGTCGTATTAAGGGGGATCCTCTAGAGTCGACCTGCAGGCATGCAAGCTTGGCGTAATCATGGTCAT
AGCTGTTTCCTGTGTGAAATTGTTATCCGCTCACAATTCCACACAACATACGAGCCGGAAGCATAAAGTG
TAAAGCCTGGGGTGCCTAATGAGTGAGCTAACTCACATTAATTGCGTTGCGCTCACTGCCCGCTTTCCAG
TCGGGAAACCTGTCGTGCCAGCTGCATTAATGAATCGGCCAACGCGCGGGGAGAGGCGGTTTGCGTATTG
GGCGCTCTTCCGCTTCCTCGCTCACTGACTCGCTGCGCTCGGTCGTTCGGCTGCGGCGAGCGGTATCAGC
TCACTCAAAGGCGGTAATACGGTTATCCACAGAATCAGGGGATAACGCAGGAAAGAACATGTGAGCAAAA
GGCCAGCAAAAGGCCAGGAACCGTAAAAAGGCCGCGTTGCTGGCGTTTTTCCATAGGCTCCGCCCCCCTG
ACGAGCATCACAAAAATCGACGCTCAAGTCAGAGGTGGCGAAACCCGACAGGACTATAAAGATACCAGGC
GTTTCCCCCTGGAAGCTCCCTCGTGCGCTCTCCTGTTCCGACCCTGCCGCTTACCGGATACCTGTCCGCC
TTTCTCCCTTCGGGAAGCGTGGC
