[The description below was written by a language model from this plasmid's Addgene catalogue record.]
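Description:
pUC19-HHtRNA is a small, high-copy bacterial plasmid built on the standard pUC19 cloning backbone (2686 bp without insert). It is propagated in E. coli under ampicillin selection, with replication driven by the pUC-type origin characteristic of that vector. The record lists it as a bacterial expression vector, but no feature table is provided. The only construct-specific details available are therefore the catalogue fields and a depositor note.

The insert, named HHtRNA, is of Saccharomyces cerevisiae origin and was placed in the pUC19 polylinker between the SmaI and BamHI sites. The record does not say whether either site survived cloning. The depositor notes that the insert lies in reverse orientation relative to the reported sequence, and it can be read with the standard M13/pUC forward and reverse primers flanking the polylinker. The name suggests a hammerhead ribozyme fused to a tRNA. In that common arrangement, the ribozyme self-cleaves from the primary transcript and releases a tRNA with a precisely defined 5′ end, regardless of the promoter's preferred starting nucleotide. The record does not spell out this design, however. It also does not identify the tRNA or state which promoter drives transcription of the insert.

The associated publication concerns reconstitution of yeast translation initiation from purified components. This points to use of the plasmid as a template source for producing a yeast tRNA for such in vitro systems, rather than for expressing a protein in bacteria. The plasmid is available under academic and nonprofit terms only.
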