Addgene plasmid #37222: pUC19-HHtRNA
Depositing lab: Jon Lorsch. Depositing organization: Johns Hopkins University and School of Medicine. Publication: Reconstitution of yeast translation initiation. Acker MG, Kolitz SE, Mitchell SF, Nanda JS, Lorsch JR. Methods Enzymol. 2007;430:111-45. 10.1016/S0076-6879(07)30006-2 PubMed 17913637.
Backbone
  Vector backbone: pUC19
  Backbone size w/o insert (bp): 2686
  Vector type: Bacterial Expression
Growth in bacteria
  Bacterial resistance: Ampicillin, 100 μg/mL
  Growth temperature: 37°C
  Growth strain: DH5alpha
  Copy number: High Copy
Gene/Insert
  Gene/Insert name: HHtRNA
  Species: S. cerevisiae (budding yeast)
  Cloning method: Restriction Enzyme; 5′ cloning site SmaI (unknown if destroyed); 3′ cloning site BamHI (unknown if destroyed)
  Sequencing primers: 5′ M13pUC-F; 3′ M13-pUC-Rev
Terms and licenses: Academic/Nonprofit Terms; Industry Terms: Not Available to Industry
Depositor comments: HHtRNA sequence (rev orientation): TGGTAGCGCCGCTCGGTTTCGATCCGAGGACATCAGGGTTATGAGCCCTGCGCGCTTCCACTGCGCCACGGCGCTGACGGTACCGGGTACCGTTTCGTCCTCACGGACTCATCAGAGCG
How to cite: pUC19-HHtRNA was a gift from Jon Lorsch (Addgene plasmid # 37222 ; http://n2t.net/addgene:37222 ; RRID:Addgene_37222)
